Addgene plasmid #110582: pBTK103
Purpose: BTK Type 2 promoter for golden gate assembly
Depositing lab: Jeffrey Barrick. Depositing organization: University of Texas at Austin. Publication: Genetic Engineering of Bee Gut Microbiome Bacteria with a Toolkit for Modular Assembly of Broad-Host-Range Plasmids. Leonard SP, Perutka J, Powell JE, Geng P, Richhart DD, Byrom M, Kar S, Davies BW, Ellington AD, Moran NA, Barrick JE. ACS Synth Biol. 2018 May 18;7(5):1279-1290. doi: 10.1021/acssynbio.7b00399. Epub 2018 Apr 13. PubMed 29608282.
Backbone
  Vector backbone: ColE1
  Vector type: Synthetic Biology
Growth in bacteria
  Bacterial resistance: Chloramphenicol, 12.5 μg/mL
  Growth temperature: 37°C
  Growth strain: DH5alpha
  Copy number: Low Copy
Gene/Insert
  Gene/Insert name: Lac promoter with lac operator and RBS
  Species: Synthetic
  Cloning method: Gibson Cloning
Terms and licenses: Academic/Nonprofit Terms; Industry Terms
How to cite: pBTK103 was a gift from Jeffrey Barrick (Addgene plasmid # 110582 ; http://n2t.net/addgene:110582 ; RRID:Addgene_110582)
