[The description below was written by a language model from this plasmid's Addgene catalogue record and pLannotate feature annotations shown in this document.]
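Description:
pBTK103 is a small (about 1.7 kb) part plasmid from the Bee Microbiome Toolkit (BTK), a synthetic biology collection for modular Golden Gate assembly of broad-host-range plasmids aimed at engineering bee gut bacteria. It stores a "Type 2" part, the promoter position in the toolkit's assembly scheme. It is a storage and donor vector, not an expression construct in its own right. It is maintained in E. coli on a ColE1-type origin of replication. Selection is with chloramphenicol, through a cat (chloramphenicol acetyltransferase) gene driven by its own cat promoter and followed by a minimal lambda t0 terminator. The catalogue lists the plasmid as low copy, whereas the sequence annotation labels the origin as the high-copy ColE1/pMB1/pUC family, and the record does not resolve this difference.

The payload is a synthetic fragment described as a lac promoter with lac operator and ribosome binding site. The annotation places the lac promoter immediately upstream of the operator. The RBS and the flanking Type IIS restriction sites used for Golden Gate excision are not individually annotated. Because the lac repressor binds the operator, transcription from this part can be repressed where LacI is present and relieved with IPTG or lactose. No lacI gene is annotated on this plasmid, so any such regulation would depend on repressor supplied by the host or another part. In use, the promoter/RBS module is released and ligated in a defined order with other toolkit parts, such as coding sequences, terminators and origin or marker modules, to build a complete plasmid.
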