Features (pLannotate 1.2.2; 6 found; start..end, strand, type, name):
    353..383     +  promoter       lac promoter: promoter for the E. coli lac operon
    391..407     +  protein_bind   lac operator: The lac repressor binds to the lac operator to inhibit transcription in E. coli. This inhibition can be relieved by adding lactose or isopropyl-β-D-thiogalactopyranoside (IPTG). lac repressor encoded by lacI
    446..480     -  terminator     lambda t0 terminator: minimal transcription terminator from phage lambda (Scholtissek and Grosse, 1987)
    554..1210    -  CDS            cat: CAT_ECOLX - Experimental evidence at protein level: Swiss-Prot protein existence level 1. This enzyme is an effector of chloramphenicol resistance in bacteria. From Escherichia coli. This protein is used as a marker in many commonly used cloning vectors, such as pACYC184.
   1211..1308    -  promoter       cat promoter: promoter of the E. coli cat gene encoding chloramphenicol acetyltransferase
   1392..238     +  rep_origin     ori (across the origin): high-copy-number ColE1/pMB1/pBR322/pUC origin of replication
>Addgene plasmid #110582 | pBTK103 | addgene full sequence | sequence record 324340 | Addgene NGS Result
GCGAACGACCTACACCGAACTGAGATACCTACAGCGTGAGCTATGAGAAAGCGCCACGCTTCCCGAAGGG
AGAAAGGCGGACAGGTATCCGGTAAGCGGCAGGGTCGGAACAGGAGAGCGCACGAGGGAGCTTCCAGGGG
GAAACGCCTGGTATCTTTATAGTCCTGTCGGGTTTCGCCACCTCTGACTTGAGCGTCGATTTTTGTGATG
CTCGTCAGGGGGGCGGAGCCTATGGAAAAACGCCAGCAACGCGGCCTTTTTACGGTTCCTGGCCTTTTGC
TGGCCTTTTGCTCACATGTTCTTTCCTGCGTTATCCCCTGATTCTGTGGATAACCGTAGTCGGTCTCAAA
CGTTTACACTTTATGCTTCCGGCTCGTATGTTGTGTGGAATTGTGAGCGGATAACAATTTTAAAGAGGAG
AAATTAACTATGTGAGACCAGACCAATAAAAAACGCCCGGCGGCAACCGAGCGTTCTGAACAAATCCAGA
TGGAGTTCTGAGGTCATTACTGGATCTATCAACAGGAGTCCAAGCGAGCTCGATATCAAATTACGCCCCG
CCCTGCCACTCATCGCAGTACTGTTGTAATTCATTAAGCATTCTGCCGACATGGAAGCCATCACAAACGG
CATGATGAACCTGAATCGCCAGCGGCATCAGCACCTTGTCGCCTTGCGTATAATATTTGCCCATGGTGAA
AACGGGGGCGAAGAAGTTGTCCATATTGGCCACGTTTAAATCAAAACTGGTGAAACTCACCCAGGGATTG
GCTGAAACGAAAAACATATTCTCAATAAACCCTTTAGGGAAATAGGCCAGGTTTTCACCGTAACACGCCA
CATCTTGCGAATATATGTGTAGAAACTGCCGGAAATCGTCGTGGTATTCACTCCAGAGCGATGAAAACGT
TTCAGTTTGCTCATGGAAAACGGTGTAACAAGGGTGAACACTATCCCATATCACCAGCTCACCGTCTTTC
ATTGCCATACGAAATTCCGGATGAGCATTCATCAGGCGGGCAAGAATGTGAATAAAGGCCGGATAAAACT
TGTGCTTATTTTTCTTTACGGTCTTTAAAAAGGCCGTAATATCCAGCTGAACGGTCTGGTTATAGGTACA
TTGAGCAACTGACTGAAATGCCTCAAAATGTTCTTTACGATGCCATTGGGATATATCAACGGTGGTATAT
CCAGTGATTTTTTTCTCCATTTTAGCTTCCTTAGCTCCTGAAAATCTCGATAACTCAAAAAATACGCCCG
GTAGTGATCTTATTTCATTATGGTGAAAGTTGGAACCTCTTACGTGCCCGATCAATCATGACCAAAATCC
CTTAACGTGAGTTTTCGTTCCACTGAGCGTCAGACCCCGTAGAAAAGATCAAAGGATCTTCTTGAGATCC
TTTTTTTCTGCGCGTAATCTGCTGCTTGCAAACAAAAAAACCACCGCTACCAGCGGTGGTTTGTTTGCCG
GATCAAGAGCTACCAACTCTTTTTCCGAAGGTAACTGGCTTCAGCAGAGCGCAGATACCAAATACTGTTC
TTCTAGTGTAGCCGTAGTTAGGCCACCACTTCAAGAACTCTGTAGCACCGCCTACATACCTCGCTCTGCT
AATCCTGTTACCAGTGGCTGCTGCCAGTGGCGATAAGTCGTGTCTTACCGGGTTGGACTCAAGACGATAG
TTACCGGATAAGGCGCAGCGGTCGGGCTGAACGGGGGGTTCGTGCACACAGCCCAGCTTGGA
